Addgene plasmid #27668: pCMV-myc-ASPM MTB
Depositing lab: Joseph Loturco. Depositing organization: University of Connecticut. Publication: ASPM and citron kinase co-localize to the midbody ring during cytokinesis. Paramasivam M, Chang YJ, LoTurco JJ. Cell Cycle. 2007 Jul 1. 6(13):1605-12. 10.4161/cc.6.13.4356 PubMed 17534152.
Backbone
  Vector backbone: pCMV-Myc
  Backbone manufacturer: Clontech
  Backbone size w/o insert (bp): 3800
  Vector type: Mammalian Expression
Growth in bacteria
  Bacterial resistance: Ampicillin, 100 μg/mL
  Growth temperature: 37°C
  Growth strain: DH5alpha
  Copy number: Unknown
Gene/Insert
  Gene/Insert name: Abnormal spindle-like microcephaly associated (alt name: ASPM Microtubule Binding Domain)
  Species: R. norvegicus (rat)
  Insert size (bp): 2820
  Mutation: Contains amino‑terminal putative microtubule binding domain of ASPM (amino acids 1‑940)
  Entrez Gene: Aspm (a.k.a. Calmbp1)
  Tag / fusion protein: GFP (C terminal on insert)
  Cloning method: Restriction Enzyme; 5′ cloning site SalI (not destroyed); 3′ cloning site NotI (not destroyed)
  Sequencing primers: 5′ n/a
Terms and licenses: Academic/Nonprofit Terms; Industry Terms: Not Available to Industry
Depositor comments: Please note that though this plasmid is in the pCMV-myc backbone, the myc tag is NOT in frame with the insert.
How to cite: pCMV-myc-ASPM MTB was a gift from Joseph Loturco (Addgene plasmid # 27668 ; http://n2t.net/addgene:27668 ; RRID:Addgene_27668)
