[The description below was written by a language model from this plasmid's Addgene catalogue record.]
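Description:
pCMV-myc-ASPM MTB is a mammalian expression plasmid built on the commercial pCMV-Myc backbone (about 3.8 kb without insert). It is propagated in E. coli under ampicillin selection. The record lists the copy number as unknown and provides no feature table, so the origin of replication and polyadenylation signal are not documented. As the backbone name indicates, expression in mammalian cells is expected to be driven by the cytomegalovirus immediate-early promoter, a strong constitutive promoter suited to transient transfection.

The insert is an approximately 2.8 kb fragment of rat (Rattus norvegicus) Aspm, the abnormal spindle-like microcephaly-associated gene. It encodes amino acids 1–940, which comprise the amino-terminal putative microtubule-binding domain of the protein. The fragment was cloned between SalI and NotI sites, both of which remain intact, and the record lists a GFP fusion at the C terminus of the insert, allowing the truncated protein to be followed by fluorescence. Although the backbone carries an N-terminal myc epitope, the depositor notes that the myc tag is not in frame with the insert. The expressed protein should therefore not be expected to be detectable with anti-myc reagents, and GFP is the usable tag.

The construct comes from work on the co-localization of ASPM and citron kinase at the midbody ring during cytokinesis. It is suited to expressing the isolated N-terminal region of ASPM in cultured mammalian cells, for example to test how this domain contributes to the protein's subcellular localization during cell division.
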