>Addgene plasmid #27668 | pCMV-myc-ASPM MTB | addgene partial sequence | sequence record 34551 | 27668 wtih EGFP-N
GCTCCTCGCCCTTGCTCACCTCGAGATCAAGTGGTGTCTGAACGTGGCTCACAGGCAACCCCAATAAGCT
AAGGTGACGAGAAAGGTCACCTTCACCACTTAGGAAGTCTCGTGAAAAGGCTAGAAGGAGCTCTTTACTA
GCCTTGAATTCAGCATCTTTACAAAAGAGACACGGATCATGATCAATAAGTCTGGAAATTTTAGCATGGT
CAAGGAAACAGATCAACAACAGTAACTTTTTCAATGTGAACTTAGACAAAGCTGCTTCATGACCATCCCG
AAACAGGAGAGGGACAGTGGGGTGTCTATATTCAGCCGCTATGTCAGGATTCCAAAGTAAGCGATTCAGA
ATGAACATCGCCAATCCTGTGATGTCACTGTTGTCTGCGAGAGGAATCAGTTCTCCAAAAACTGTCTCTA
GACCAATTCGAAGCCACAGAGGATTATATGACAAGAGCCAATTCAGTACTTTTTGGCGTTGTCCAATATC
TTTCCAGAGGTGTCGATCTTTTCGAACAAGTAGCCGCCCAACTTCGATTTCAATTTCAATCTTTTTAATA
GCTTTAACCATTTTTTCAGAAGTAAACAAGGAGCAAGCTGTACGACGTAATCTATTCAGCCTGCAGCTGG
CGGTGTAAGCTCTGAGAGACACTTCCTCTTTTGTAGGTGCTTTCGGGACACTTACTTTATGCTGGCCCTC
CGCTCCCAAAATAA
