>Addgene plasmid #27668 | pCMV-myc-ASPM MTB | addgene partial sequence | sequence record 34552 | 27668 with CMV-F
CGTCAGATCGCCTGGAGACGCCATCCACGCTGTTTTGACCTCCATAGAAGACACCGGGACCGATCCAGCC
TCCGGACTCTAGAGGATCCGGTACTAGAGGAACTGAAAAACCAGAAAGTTAACTGGTAAGTTTAGTCTTT
TTGTCTTTTATTTCAGGTCCCGGATCCGGTGGTGGTGCAAATCAAAGAACTGCTCCTCAGTGGATGTTGC
CTTTACTTCTAGGCCTGTACGGAAGTGTTACTTCTGCTCTAAAAGCTGCGGAATTGTACCCGCGGGCCCA
CCATGGCATCAATGCAGAAGCTGATCTCAGAGGAGGACCTGCTTATGGCCATGGAGGCCCGAATTCGGTC
GACCGCGACGGTGCAGGCGGCTTACAGCTCGGAGGAGAGCGGGCGACGGGCGCGCCGGGATCCCGCGGCC
GAGGACGCGTCTCCGCCGGTGCTATTGCTCAGCCACTTCTGCGCCGTTCCCTTCCTCTGTTTCGGGGATG
TCCGCGTGGGTACGTCGCGTACGCGATCTCTGGTCCTGCACAACCCGCACGCGGAGCCCCTGCATGTGGA
GCTGTCGCTGCTGCGCGCCGCAGGCCAGGGCTTCAGCGCGTCGCCGAACCGCTGCGAGCTGCAGCCTAAA
GAAAAGATTACCATTTCTGTTACCTGGACACCACTGAAAGAAGGGGGAGTAAGGGAGATTGTGACATTTC
TTGTAAATGATTTTCTGAAGCACCAGGCTGTATTGTTAGGAAATGCAGAAGAGCAGAGGAAGAAAAAGAG
AAGTCTTTGGAATACCAGTAAGAAGATTCCAGCCTCTTCAAAATATACCAAAAGGACCTCCAAAAAC
